>Addgene plasmid #196421 | AAV-CAG-dDIO-lck-smMyc-4x6T | addgene full sequence | sequence record 385348 | Addgene NGS Result
GAAGATCCTTTGATCTTTTCTACGGGGTCTGACGCTCAGTGGAACGAAAACTCACGTTAAGGGATTTTGG
TCATGAGATTATCAAAAAGGATCTTCACCTAGATCCTTTTAAATTAAAAATGAAGTTTTAAATCAATCTA
AAGTATATATGAGTAAACTTGGTCTGACAGTTACCAATGCTTAATCAGTGAGGCACCTATCTCAGCGATC
TGTCTATTTCGTTCATCCATAGTTGCCTGACTCCCCGTCGTGTAGATAACTACGATACGGGAGGGCTTAC
CATCTGGCCCCAGTGCTGCAATGATACCGCGAGACCCACGCTCACCGGCTCCAGATTTATCAGCAATAAA
CCAGCCAGCCGGAAGGGCCGAGCGCAGAAGTGGTCCTGCAACTTTATCCGCCTCCATCCAGTCTATTAAT
TGTTGCCGGGAAGCTAGAGTAAGTAGTTCGCCAGTTAATAGTTTGCGCAACGTTGTTGCCATTGCTACAG
GCATCGTGGTGTCACGCTCGTCGTTTGGTATGGCTTCATTCAGCTCCGGTTCCCAACGATCAAGGCGAGT
TACATGATCCCCCATGTTGTGCAAAAAAGCGGTTAGCTCCTTCGGTCCTCCGATCGTTGTCAGAAGTAAG
TTGGCCGCAGTGTTATCACTCATGGTTATGGCAGCACTGCATAATTCTCTTACTGTCATGCCATCCGTAA
GATGCTTTTCTGTGACTGGTGAGTACTCAACCAAGTCATTCTGAGAATAGTGTATGCGGCGACCGAGTTG
CTCTTGCCCGGCGTCAATACGGGATAATACCGCGCCACATAGCAGAACTTTAAAAGTGCTCATCATTGGA
AAACGTTCTTCGGGGCGAAAACTCTCAAGGATCTTACCGCTGTTGAGATCCAGTTCGATGTAACCCACTC
GTGCACCCAACTGATCTTCAGCATCTTTTACTTTCACCAGCGTTTCTGGGTGAGCAAAAACAGGAAGGCA
AAATGCCGCAAAAAAGGGAATAAGGGCGACACGGAAATGTTGAATACTCATACTCTTCCTTTTTCAATAT
TATTGAAGCATTTATCAGGGTTATTGTCTCATGAGCGGATACATATTTGAATGTATTTAGAAAAATAAAC
AAATAGGGGTTCCGCGCACATTTCCCCGAAAAGTGCCACCTAAATTGTAAGCGTTAATATTTTGTTAAAA
TTCGCGTTAAATTTTTGTTAAATCAGCTCATTTTTTAACCAATAGGCCGAAATCGGCAAAATCCCTTATA
AATCAAAAGAATAGACCGAGATAGGGT
[37 nt withheld, positions 1288-1324]
AAAGAACGTGGACTCCAACGTCAAAGG
[49 nt withheld, positions 1352-1400]
T
[91 nt withheld, positions 1402-1492]
G
[124 nt withheld, positions 1494-1617]
CCCATTCGCCATTCAGGCTGCGCAACTGTTGGGAAGGGCGATCGGTGCGGGCCTCTTCGCTATTACGCCA
GCTGCGCGCTCGCTCGCTCACTGAGGCCGCCCGGGCAAAGCCCGGGCGTCGGGCGACCTTTGGTCGCCCG
GCCTCAGTGAGCGAGCGAGCGCGCAGAGAGGGAGTGGCCAACTCCATCACTAGGGGTTCCTTGTAGTTAA
TGATTAACCCGCCATGCTACTTATCTACGTAGCCATGCTCTAGGAAGAGTACCATTGACGTCAATAATGA
CGTATGTTCCCATAGTAACGCCAATAGGGACTTTCCATTGACGTCAATGGGTGGAGTATTTACGGTAAAC
TGCCCACTTGGCAGTACATCAAGTGTATCATATGCCAAGTACGCCCCCTATTGACGTCAATGACGGTAAA
TGGCCCGCCTGGCATTATGCCCAGTACATGACCTTATGGGACTTTCCTACTTGGCAGTACATCTACGTAT
TAGTCATCGCTATTACCATGGTCGAGGTGAGCCCCACGTTCTGCTTCACTCTCCCCATCTCCCCCCCCTC
CCCACCCCCAATTTTGTATTTATTTATTTTTTAATTATTTTGTGCAGCGATGGGGGCGGGGGGGGGGGGG
GGGCGCGCGCCRGGSGGGGSGGGGSGGGGSGRGGGGSGGGGSGGGGSGRGGCGGAGAGGKGCGGCGGCAG
CCAATCAGAGCGGCGCGCTCCGAAAGTTTCCTTTTATGGCGAGGCGGCGGCGGCGGCGGCCCTATAAAAA
GCGAAGCGCGCGGCGGGCGGGAGTCGCTGCGCGCTGCCTTCGCCCCGTGCCCCGCTCCGCCGCCGCCTCG
CGCCGCCCGCCCCGGCTCTGACTGACCGCGTTACTCCCACAGGTGAGCGGGCGGGACGGCCCTTCTCCTC
CGGGCTGTAATTAGCGCTTGGTTTAATGACGGCTTGTTTCTTTTCTGTGGCTGCGTGAAAGCCTTGAGGG
GCTCCGGGAGGGCCCTTTGTGCGGGGGGAGCGGCTCGGGGCTGTCCGCGGGGGGACGGCTGCCTTCGGGG
GGGACGGGGCAGGGCGGGGTTCGGCTTCTGGCGTGTGACCGGCGGCTCTAGAGCCTCTGCTAACCATGTT
CATGCCTTCTTCTTTTTCCTACAGCTCCTGGGCAACGTGCTGGTTATTGTGCTGTCTCATCATTTTGGCA
AAGAATTGGATCCCTAGTCCGGCTAGAGGTACCGGATCCTCTAGAGTCGACTCCGGATAACTTTAAATAA
TGCCAATTATTTAAAGTTAGCAGAATGGTAGCTGGATTGTAGCTGCTATTAGCAATATGAAACCTCTTAT
AACTTTAAATAATGTCGATTATTTAAAGTTAGGCGCGCCCTAGTCGCGGCCGCTTTACCTGGTACCCAGG
TCGTCTTGCAGGGCTTCTAACACACCCAGCTAACCTTTTTAGATCGACCGTGTTATATTCGCTTATTGCT
TAAGAATACGCGTAGTAAGGCACGCGGTGAATGCCTCGTACCGTGAGTAATAATGCGTCGTACCGTGAGT
AATAATGCGGTACCCAGGTCGTCTTGCAGGGCTTCTAACACACCCAGCTAACCTTTTTAGATCGACCGTG
TTATATTCGCTTATTGCTTAAGAATACGCGTAGTAAGGCACGCGGTGAATGCCCAGGTCGTCTTGCAGGG
CTTCTAACACACCCAGCTAACCTTTTTAGATCGACCGTGTTATATTCGCTTATTGCTTAAGAATACGCGT
AGTAAGGCACGCGGTGAATGCCTCGTACCGTGAGTAATAATGCGTCGTACCGTGAGTAATAATGCGCAGG
TCGTCTTGCAGGGCTTCTAACACACCCAGCTAACCTTTTTAGATCGACCGTGTTATATTCGCTTATTGCT
TAAGAATACGCGTAGTAAGGCACGCGGTGAATGCCCATATGCTAATCGTTACAGATCCTCTTCGCTGATA
AGTTTCTGCTCCGCCAGGTCCTCTTCGCTGATCAGCTTCTGTTCCGCCAGATCCTCCTCGGAGATAAGTT
TCTGTTCAGCGCCCTTGTACAGTTCGTCCATGCCCAACGTGATGCCCGCAGCCGTGACGAACTCAAGAAG
AACCATGTGGTCACGTTTTTCATTCGGGTCCTTGCTCAGCACCGACTGGGTGGAGAGGTAGTGGTTATCC
GGCAGAAGGACGGGGCCGTCACCAATTGGCGTATTCTGCTGGTAGTGATCCGCCAACTGGACACTTCCAT
CTCCTCCCGCGAGATCCTCCTCCGAGATGAGCTTTTGCTCGGCCGCCAGGTCTTCCTCCGATATCAGCTT
CTGCTCGCCGCCTCCGCCCAAGTCCTCCTCGCTAATGAGTTTCTGCTCTGCGGCCAGATCCTCTTCACTG
ATGAGCTTCTGTTCTGCGCCGCCTTCGACATTGTGACGAATTTTGAAATTGGCTTTAATGCCATTCTTCT
GCTTATCGGCAGTTATATAGACATTGTGACTGTTGAAGTTATACTCCAACTTGTGGCCCAGGATATTGCC
ATCCTCCTTAAAATCTATGCCCTTCAGCTCGATACGATTCACGAGTGTATCACCCTCGAATTTCACCTCA
GCCCGTGTCTTGTAGGTGCCGTCGTCCTTGAAACTGATGGTCCTCTCTTGAACGTAACCCTCGGGCATAG
CGCTCTTGAAAAAGTCATGCTGCTTCATGTGATCTGGATACCGCGAAAAACACTGAACTCCGCCACCCAA
GGTTGTGACCAGGGTGGGCCAGGGTACGGGCAGTTTACCCGTGGTGCAAATGAACTTCAGGGTCAGTTTA
CCGTTGGTTGCGTCGCCCTCGCCCTCTCCCCGTACGGAGAATTTATGTCCATTGACATCTCCGTCCAGCT
CGACGAGGATGGGCACCACGCCGGTGAACAGCTCTTCACCCTTCGACACTCCGGCAAGGTCTTCCTCACT
GATCAGTTTTTGTTCGGCAAGATCCTCTTCCGAAATCAGTTTCTGCTCTGCCAAGTCTTCCTCCGATATC
AGTTTTTGCTCCATGGTGGCGACCGGTGGATCCCGGGCCCGCGGTACCGTCGACTGCAGAATTCGAAGCT
TCGGCGGGGGATAATGGCAGTTCTCACACACGTCAATGTTCTCCATCCAGTCATCTTCAGGGTTTGAGCT
GCAGCCACAGCCCATGGTGGCAGATCTGAGGGCTAGCTAACTTTAAATAATTGGCATTATTTAAAGTTAT
TGCCTTAACCCAGAAATTATCACTGTTATTCTTTAGAATGGTGCAAAGATAACTTTAAATAATCGACATT
ATTTAAAGTTAGAATTCGATATCAAGCTTATCGATAATATCAAGCTTATCGATAATCAACCTCTGGATTA
CAAAATTTGTGAAAGATTGACTGGTATTCTTAACTATGTTGCTCCTTTTACGCTATGTGGATACGCTGCT
TTAATGCCTTTGTATCATGCTATTGCTTCCCGTATGGCTTTCATTTTCTCCTCCTTGTATAAATCCTGGT
TGCTGTCTCTTTATGAGGAGTTGTGGCCCGTTGTCAGGCAACGTGGCGTGGTGTGCACTGTGTTTGCTGA
CGCAACCCCCACTGGTTGGGGCATTGCCACCACCTGTCAGCTCCTTTCCGGGACTTTCGCTTTCCCCCTC
CCTATTGCCACGGCGGAACTCATCGCCGCCTGCCTTGCCCGCTGCTGGACAGGGGCTCGGCTGTTGGGCA
CTGACAATTCCGTGGTGTTGTCGGGGAAATCATCGTCCTTTCCTTGGCTGCTCGCCTGTGTTGCCACCTG
GATTCTGCGCGGGACGTCCTTCTGCTACGTCCCTTCGGCCCTCAATCCAGCGGACCTTCCTTCCCGCGGC
CTGCTGCCGGCTCTGCGGCCTCTTCCGCGTCTTCGCCTTCGCCCTCAGACGAGTCGGATCTCCCTTTGGG
CCGCCTCCCCGCATCGATACCGTCGACCCGGGCGGCCGCTTCGAGCAGACATGATAAGATACATTGATGA
GTTTGGACAAACCACAACTAGAATGCAGTGAAAAAAATGCTTTATTTGTGAAATTTGTGATGCTATTGCT
TTATTTGTAACCATTATAAGCTGCAATAAACAAGTTAACAACAACAATTGCATTCATTTTATGTTTCAGG
TTCAGGGGGAGATGTGGGAGGTTTTTTAAAGCAAGTAAAACCTCTACAAATGTGGTAAAATCGATAAGGA
TCTTCCTAGAGCATGGCTACGTAGATAAGTAGCATGGCGGGTTAATCATTAACTACAAGGAACCCCTAGT
GATGGAGTTGGCCACTCCCTCTCTGCGCGCTCGCTCGCTCACTGAGGCCGGGCGACCAAAGGTCGCCCGA
CGCCCGGGCTTTGCCCGGGCGGCCTCAGTGAGCGAGCGAGCGCGCAGCTGCATTAATGAATCGGCCAACG
CGCGGGGAGAGGCGGTTTGCGTATTGGGCGCTCTTCCGCTTCCTCGCTCACTGACTCGCTGCGCTCGGTC
GTTCGGCTGCGGCGAGCGGTATCAGCTCACTCAAAGGCGGTAATACGGTTATCCACAGAATCAGGGGATA
ACGCAGGAAAGAACATGTGAGCAAAAGGCCAGCAAAAGGCCAGGAACCGTAAAAAGGCCGCGTTGCTGGC
GTTTTTCCATAGGCTCCGCCCCCCTGACGAGCATCACAAAAATCGACGCTCAAGTCAGAGGTGGCGAAAC
CCGACAGGACTATAAAGATACCAGGCGTTTCCCCCTGGAAGCTCCCTCGTGCGCTCTCCTGTTCCGACCC
TGCCGCTTACCGGATACCTGTCCGCCTTTCTCCCTTCGGGAAGCGTGGCGCTTTCTCATAGCTCACGCTG
TAGGTATCTCAGTTCGGTGTAGGTCGTTCGCTCCAAGCTGGGCTGTGTGCACGAACCCCCCGTTCAGCCC
GACCGCTGCGCCTTATCCGGTAACTATCGTCTTGAGTCCAACCCGGTAAGACACGACTTATCGCCACTGG
CAGCAGCCACTGGTAACAGGATTAGCAGAGCGAGGTATGTAGGCGGTGCTACAGAGTTCTTGAAGTGGTG
GCCTAACTACGGCTACACTAGAAGAACAGTATTTGGTATCTGCGCTCTGCTGAAGCCAGTTACCTTCGGA
AAAAGAGTTGGTAGCTCTTGATCCGGCAAACAAACCACCGCTGGTAGCGGTGGTTTTTTTGTTTGCAAGC
AGCAGATTACGCGCAGAAAAAAAGGATCTCAA
Features (pLannotate 1.2.2; 23 found; start..end, strand, type, name):
    171..1031    -  CDS            AmpR: β-lactamase; bla; confers resistance to ampicillin, carbenicillin, and related antibiotics
   1032..1136    -  promoter       AmpR promoter: bla
   1189..1617    -  rep_origin     f1 ori (sequence partly withheld): f1 bacteriophage origin of replication; arrow indicates direction of (+) strand synthesis
   1622..1691    -  CDS            lacZα (fragment): LacZα fragment of β-galactosidase; lacZ fragment
   1686..1818    -  repeat_region  AAV2 ITR (fragment): inverted terminal repeat of adeno-associated virus serotype 2 inverted
   1879..2127    +  enhancer       CMV enhancer (fragment): human cytomegalovirus immediate early enhancer
   2129..2406    +  promoter       chicken β-actin promoter: No description available
   2407..2542    +  intron         hybrid intron (fragment): hybrid between chicken β-actin (CBA) and minute virus of mice (MMV) introns (Gray et al., 2011)
   2631..2761    +  intron         chimeric intron (fragment): chimera between introns from chicken β-actin and rabbit β-globin
   2841..2858    +  misc_feature   MCS (fragment): pUC18/19 multiple cloning site
   2896..2946    -  intron         β-globin intron (fragment): internally truncated intron from human β-globin
   3649..4533    -  CDS            vsfGFP-9 (fragment): vsfGFP-9 is a basic (constitutively fluorescent) green fluorescent protein published in 2015, derived from Aequorea victoria. It has low acid sensitivity.
   4655..4698    -  misc_feature   MCS (fragment): multiple cloning site
   4705..4782    -  CDS            LCK (fragment): LCK_HUMAN - Experimental evidence at protein level: Swiss-Prot protein existence level 1. Non-receptor tyrosine-protein kinase that plays an essential role in the selection and maturation of developing T-cells in the thymus and in the function of mature T-cells. Plays a key role in T- cell antigen receptor (TCR)-linked signal transduction pathways. Constitutively associated with the cytoplasmic portions of the CD4 and CD8 surface receptors. Association of the TCR with a peptide antigen- bound MHC complex facilitates the interaction of CD4 and CD8 with MHC class II and class I molecules, respec
   4835..4886    -  intron         β-globin intron (fragment): internally truncated intron from human β-globin
   4919..4943    +  misc_feature   MCS (fragment): pBluescript multiple cloning site
   4944..4961    +  misc_feature   MCS (fragment): pBluescript multiple cloning site
   4961..5549    +  misc_feature   WPRE: woodchuck hepatitis virus posttranscriptional regulatory element
   5592..5713    -  polyA_signal   SV40 poly(A) signal: SV40 polyadenylation signal
   5736..5804    -  CDS            large T antigen (fragment): large T antigen from SV40 (simian virus 40)
   5875..6008    +  repeat_region  AAV2 ITR: inverted terminal repeat of adeno-associated virus serotype 2 inverted
   6002..6058    -  CDS            lacI (fragment): lac repressor; lacI; The lac repressor binds to the lac operator to inhibit transcription in E. coli. This inhibition can be relieved by adding lactose or isopropyl-β-D-thiogalactopyranoside (IPTG).
   6241..6829    -  rep_origin     ori: high-copy-number ColE1/pMB1/pBR322/pUC origin of replication
