[The description below was written by a language model from this plasmid's Addgene catalogue record and pLannotate feature annotations shown in this document.]
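Description:
AAV-CAG-dDIO-lck-smMyc-4x6T is a 6.8 kb adeno-associated virus transfer plasmid built on the AAV-FLEX backbone for recombinase-gated, astrocyte-preferring reporter expression in mammalian cells. It is maintained in E. coli through a high-copy ColE1/pUC-type origin and an ampicillin resistance gene, and also carries an f1 origin. Two AAV2 inverted terminal repeats flank the expression cassette and define the segment that is packaged into AAV particles. One of them is annotated only as a fragment.

Between the ITRs, a CAG promoter (CMV enhancer, chicken β-actin promoter and chimeric intron elements) faces a coding sequence that sits on the opposite strand. This payload is Lck-smMyc, a synthetic "spaghetti monster" reporter. It consists of a GFP-derived scaffold, detected by the annotation software as a GFP-family fragment, that according to the record presents Myc epitopes for antibody detection. An N-terminal Lck fragment fused to it acts as a membrane-targeting motif, so fine cell processes are outlined. The backbone's loxP/lox2272 pairs were replaced with roxP/rox2 sites, giving a double-inverted (dDIO) arrangement. Dre recombinase flips the cassette into the sense orientation and locks it there, so expression occurs only in Dre-positive cells. The rox sites themselves are not annotated in the feature table. Downstream lie a WPRE, which enhances transcript stability and expression, and an SV40 polyadenylation signal. The record also describes an added 4x6T cassette of microRNA target sequences, likewise unannotated. It is stated to confer astrocyte selectivity, presumably by silencing transcripts in non-astrocyte cells that express the matching miRNAs. The construct belongs to a toolbox of serotype-independent astrocyte-specific AAV vectors and is suited to intersectional labelling of astrocyte morphology.
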