Addgene plasmid #196421: AAV-CAG-dDIO-lck-smMyc-4x6T
Purpose: Dre-dependent AAV expression of membrane-targeted Myc spaghetti monster reporter preferentially in astrocytes; astrocyte selectivity generated with 4x6T miRNA targeting cassette
Depositing lab: Stanley Thomas Carmichael. Depositing organization: University of California, Los Angeles (UCLA). Publication: A toolbox of astrocyte-specific, serotype-independent adeno-associated viral vectors using microRNA targeting sequences. Gleichman AJ, Kawaguchi R, Sofroniew MV, Carmichael ST. Nat Commun. 2023 Nov 16;14(1):7426. doi: 10.1038/s41467-023-42746-w. PubMed 37973910.
Backbone
  Vector backbone: AAV-FLEX (Addgene 28304)
  Backbone manufacturer: Scott Sternson
  Backbone size w/o insert (bp): 4699
  Total vector size (bp): 6829
  Modifications to backbone: Replaced loxP/lox2272 sites with roxP/rox2 sites; added 4x6T miR targeting cassette for astrocyte selectivity
  Vector type: Mammalian Expression, AAV ; Dre/Rox; astrocyte-selective
Growth in bacteria
  Bacterial resistance: Ampicillin, 100 μg/mL
  Growth temperature: 30°C
  Growth strain: NEB Stable
  Copy number: Unknown
Gene/Insert
  Gene/Insert name: Lck-smMyc (alt names: membrane targeted Myc spaghetti monster; smFP_Myc)
  Species: Synthetic
  Insert size (bp): 1224
  Promoter: CAG
  Tag / fusion protein: Lck (N terminal on insert)
  Cloning method: Gibson Cloning
  Sequencing primers: 5′ GGTTCGGCTTCTGGCGTGTGACC; 3′ ttaaagcagcgtatccacat
Resource information
  A portion of this plasmid was derived from a plasmid made by: AAV-CAG-dDIO-lck-smMyc-4x6T was created using pAAV-FLEX-GFP (Addgene 28304) provided by Ed Boyden; dDIO sites (Addgene 55640) provided by Karl Deisseroth; and smFP_Myc (Addgene 59757) provided by Loren Looger.
Terms and licenses: Academic/Nonprofit Terms; Industry Terms: Not Available to Industry
Depositor comments: Please visit https://www.biorxiv.org/content/10.1101/2023.02.21.529451v2 for bioRxiv preprint.
How to cite: AAV-CAG-dDIO-lck-smMyc-4x6T was a gift from Stanley Thomas Carmichael (Addgene plasmid # 196421 ; http://n2t.net/addgene:196421 ; RRID:Addgene_196421)
